>Addgene plasmid #190133 | CMV:eGFP-p2A-HA-GPR151 | addgene full sequence | sequence record 377248 | Addgene NGS Result
AGGGGAAGGTGTTAAATAGTTAAGTCGACAATCAACCTCTGGATTACAAAATTTGTGAAAGATTGACTGG
TATTCTTAACTATGTTGCTCCTTTTACGCTATGTGGATACGCTGCTTTAATGCCTTTGTATCATGCTATT
GCTTCCCGTATGGCTTTCATTTTCTCCTCCTTGTATAAATCCTGGTTGCTGTCTCTTTATGAGGAGTTGT
GGCCCGTTGTCAGGCAACGTGGCGTGGTGTGCACTGTGTTTGCTGACGCAACCCCCACTGGTTGGGGCAT
TGCCACCACCTGTCAGCTCCTTTCCGGGACTTTCGCTTTCCCCCTCCCTATTGCCACGGCGGAACTCATC
GCCGCCTGCCTTGCCCGCTGCTGGACAGGGGCTCGGCTGTTGGGCACTGACAATTCCGTGGTGTTGTCGG
GGAAATCATCGTCCTTTCCTTGGCTGCTCGCCTGTGTTGCCACCTGGATTCTGCGCGGGACGTCCTTCTG
CTACGTCCCTTCGGCCCTCAATCCAGCGGACCTTCCTTCCCGCGGCCTGCTGCCGGCTCTGCGGCCTCTT
CCGCGTCTTCGCCTTCGCCCTCAGACGAGTCGGATCTCCCTTTGGGCCGCCTCCCCGCGTCGACTTTAAG
ACCAATGACTTACAAGGCAGCTGTAGATCTTAGCCACTTTTTAAAAGAAAAGGGGGGACTGGAAGGGCTA
ATTCACTCCCAACGAAGACAAGATCTGCTTTTTGCTTGTACTGGGTCTCTCTGGTTAGACCAGATCTGAG
CCTGGGAGCTCTCTGGCTAACTAGGGAACCCACTGCTTAAGCCTCAATAAAGCTTGCCTTGAGTGCTTCA
AGTAGTGTGTGCCCGTCTGTTGTGTGACTCTGGTAACTAGAGATCCCTCAGACCCTTTTAGTCAGTGTGG
AAAATCTCTAGCAGTACGTATAGTAGTTCATGTCATCTTATTATTCAGTATTTATAACTTGCAAAGAAAT
GAATATCAGAGAGTGAGAGGAACTTGTTTATTGCAGCTTATAATGGTTACAAATAAAGCAATAGCATCAC
AAATTTCACAAATAAAGCATTTTTTTCACTGCATTCTAGTTGTGGTTTGTCCAAACTCATCAATGTATCT
TATCATGTCTGGCTCTAGCTATCCCGCCCCTAACTCCGCCCATCCCGCCCCTAACTCCGCCCAGTTCCGC
CCATTCTCCGCCCCATGGCTGACTAATTTTTTTTATTTATGCAGAGGCCGAGGCCGCCTCGGCCTCTGAG
CTATTCCAGAAGTAGTGAGGAGGCTTTTTTGGAGGCCTAGGGACGTACCCAATTCGCCCTATAGTGAGTC
GTATTACGCGCGCTCACTGGCCGTCGTTTTACAACGTCGTGACTGGGAAAACCCTGGCGTTACCCAACTT
AATCGCCTTGCAGCACATCCCCCTTTCGCCAGCTGGCGTAATAGCGAAGAGGCCCGCACCGATCGCCCTT
CCCAACAGTTGCGCAGCCTGAATGGCGAATGGG
[124 nt withheld, positions 1504-1627]
C
[91 nt withheld, positions 1629-1719]
A
[49 nt withheld, positions 1721-1769]
CCTTTGACGTTGGAGTCCACGTTCTTT
[37 nt withheld, positions 1797-1833]
ACCCTATCTCGGTCTATTCTTTTGATTTATAAGGGATTTTGCCGATTTCGGCCTATTGGTTAAAAAATGA
GCTGATTTAACAAAAATTTAACGCGAATTTTAACAAAATATTAACGCTTACAATTTAGGTGGCACTTTTC
GGGGAAATGTGCGCGGAACCCCTATTTGTTTATTTTTCTAAATACATTCAAATATGTATCCGCTCATGAG
ACAATAACCCTGATAAATGCTTCAATAATATTGAAAAAGGAAGAGTATGAGTATTCAACATTTCCGTGTC
GCCCTTATTCCCTTTTTTGCGGCATTTTGCCTTCCTGTTTTTGCTCACCCAGAAACGCTGGTGAAAGTAA
AAGATGCTGAAGATCAGTTGGGTGCACGAGTGGGTTACATCGAACTGGATCTCAACAGCGGTAAGATCCT
TGAGAGTTTTCGCCCCGAAGAACGTTTTCCAATGATGAGCACTTTTAAAGTTCTGCTATGTGGCGCGGTA
TTATCCCGTATTGACGCCGGGCAAGAGCAACTCGGTCGCCGCATACACTATTCTCAGAATGACTTGGTTG
AGTACTCACCAGTCACAGAAAAGCATCTTACGGATGGCATGACAGTAAGAGAATTATGCAGTGCTGCCAT
AACCATGAGTGATAACACTGCGGCCAACTTACTTCTGACAACGATCGGAGGACCGAAGGAGCTAACCGCT
TTTTTGCACAACATGGGGGATCATGTAACTCGCCTTGATCGTTGGGAACCGGAGCTGAATGAAGCCATAC
CAAACGACGAGCGTGACACCACGATGCCTGTAGCAATGGCAACAACGTTGCGCAAACTATTAACTGGCGA
ACTACTTACTCTAGCTTCCCGGCAACAATTAATAGACTGGATGGAGGCGGATAAAGTTGCAGGACCACTT
CTGCGCTCGGCCCTTCCGGCTGGCTGGTTTATTGCTGATAAATCTGGAGCCGGTGAGCGTGGGTCTCGCG
GTATCATTGCAGCACTGGGGCCAGATGGTAAGCCCTCCCGTATCGTAGTTATCTACACGACGGGGAGTCA
GGCAACTATGGATGAACGAAATAGACAGATCGCTGAGATAGGTGCCTCACTGATTAAGCATTGGTAACTG
TCAGACCAAGTTTACTCATATATACTTTAGATTGATTTAAAACTTCATTTTTAATTTAAAAGGATCTAGG
TGAAGATCCTTTTTGATAATCTCATGACCAAAATCCCTTAACGTGAGTTTTCGTTCCACTGAGCGTCAGA
CCCCGTAGAAAAGATCAAAGGATCTTCTTGAGATCCTTTTTTTCTGCGCGTAATCTGCTGCTTGCAAACA
AAAAAACCACCGCTACCAGCGGTGGTTTGTTTGCCGGATCAAGAGCTACCAACTCTTTTTCCGAAGGTAA
CTGGCTTCAGCAGAGCGCAGATACCAAATACTGTTCTTCTAGTGTAGCCGTAGTTAGGCCACCACTTCAA
GAACTCTGTAGCACCGCCTACATACCTCGCTCTGCTAATCCTGTTACCAGTGGCTGCTGCCAGTGGCGAT
AAGTCGTGTCTTACCGGGTTGGACTCAAGACGATAGTTACCGGATAAGGCGCAGCGGTCGGGCTGAACGG
GGGGTTCGTGCACACAGCCCAGCTTGGAGCGAACGACCTACACCGAACTGAGATACCTACAGCGTGAGCT
ATGAGAAAGCGCCACGCTTCCCGAAGGGAGAAAGGCGGACAGGTATCCGGTAAGCGGCAGGGTCGGAACA
GGAGAGCGCACGAGGGAGCTTCCAGGGGGAAACGCCTGGTATCTTTATAGTCCTGTCGGGTTTCGCCACC
TCTGACTTGAGCGTCGATTTTTGTGATGCTCGTCAGGGGGGCGGAGCCTATGGAAAAACGCCAGCAACGC
GGCCTTTTTACGGTTCCTGGCCTTTTGCTGGCCTTTTGCTCACATGTTCTTTCCTGCGTTATCCCCTGAT
TCTGTGGATAACCGTATTACCGCCTTTGAGTGAGCTGATACCGCTCGCCGCAGCCGAACGACCGAGCGCA
GCGAGTCAGTGAGCGAGGAAGCGGAAGAGCGCCCAATACGCAAACCGCCTCTCCCCGCGCGTTGGCCGAT
TCATTAATGCAGCTGGCACGACAGGTTTCCCGACTGGAAAGCGGGCAGTGAGCGCAACGCAATTAATGTG
AGTTAGCTCACTCATTAGGCACCCCAGGCTTTACACTTTATGCTTCCGGCTCGTATGTTGTGTGGAATTG
TGAGCGGATAACAATTTCACACAGGAAACAGCTATGACCATGATTACGCCAAGCGCGCAATTAACCCTCA
CTAAAGGGAACAAAAGCTGGAGCTGCAAGCTTAATGTAGTCTTATGCAATACTCTTGTAGTCTTGCAACA
TGGTAACGATGAGTTAGCAACATGCCTTACAAGGAGAGAAAAAGCACCGTGCATGCCGATTGGTGGAAGT
AAGGTGGTACGATCGTGCCTTATTAGGAAGGCAACAGACGGGTCTGACATGGATTGGACGAACCACTGAA
TTGCCGCATTGCAGAGATATTGTATTTAAGTGCCTAGCTCGATACATAAACGGGTCTCTCTGGTTAGACC
AGATCTGAGCCTGGGAGCTCTCTGGCTAACTAGGGAACCCACTGCTTAAGCCTCAATAAAGCTTGCCTTG
AGTGCTTCAAGTAGTGTGTGCCCGTCTGTTGTGTGACTCTGGTAACTAGAGATCCCTCAGACCCTTTTAG
TCAGTGTGGAAAATCTCTAGCAGTGGCGCCCGAACAGGGACTTGAAAGCGAAAGGGAAACCAGAGGAGCT
CTCTCGACGCAGGACTCGGCTTGCTGAAGCGCGCACGGCAAGAGGCGAGGGGCGGCGACTGGTGAGTACG
CCAAAAATTTTGACTAGCGGAGGCTAGAAGGAGAGAGATGGGTGCGAGAGCGTCAGTATTAAGCGGGGGA
GAATTAGATCGCGATGGGAAAAAATTCGGTTAAGGCCAGGGGGAAAGAAAAAATATAAATTAAAACATAT
AGTATGGGCAAGCAGGGAGCTAGAACGATTCGCAGTTAATCCTGGCCTGTTAGAAACATCAGAAGGCTGT
AGACAAATACTGGGACAGCTACAACCATCCCTTCAGACAGGATCAGAAGAACTTAGATCATTATATAATA
CAGTAGCAACCCTCTATTGTGTGCATCAAAGGATAGAGATAAAAGACACCAAGGAAGCTTTAGACAAGAT
AGAGGAAGAGCAAAACAAAAGTAAGACCACCGCACAGCAAGCGGCCGCTGATCTTCAGACCTGGAGGAGG
AGATATGAGGGACAATTGGAGAAGTGAATTATATAAATATAAAGTAGTAAAAATTGAACCATTAGGAGTA
GCACCCACCAAGGCAAAGAGAAGAGTGGTGCAGAGAGAAAAAAGAGCAGTGGGAATAGGAGCTTTGTTCC
TTGGGTTCTTGGGAGCAGCAGGAAGCACTATGGGCGCAGCGTCAATGACGCTGACGGTACAGGCCAGACA
ATTATTGTCTGGTATAGTGCAGCAGCAGAACAATTTGCTGAGGGCTATTGAGGCGCAACAGCATCTGTTG
CAACTCACAGTCTGGGGCATCAAGCAGCTCCAGGCAAGAATCCTGGCTGTGGAAAGATACCTAAAGGATC
AACAGCTCCTGGGGATTTGGGGTTGCTCTGGAAAACTCATTTGCACCACTGCTGTGCCTTGGAATGCTAG
TTGGAGTAATAAATCTCTGGAACAGATTTGGAATCACACGACCTGGATGGAGTGGGACAGAGAAATTAAC
AATTACACAAGCTTAATACACTCCTTAATTGAAGAATCGCAAAACCAGCAAGAAAAGAATGAACAAGAAT
TATTGGAATTAGATAAATGGGCAAGTTTGTGGAATTGGTTTAACATAACAAATTGGCTGTGGTATATAAA
ATTATTCATAATGATAGTAGGAGGCTTGGTAGGTTTAAGAATAGTTTTTGCTGTACTTTCTATAGTGAAT
AGAGTTAGGCAGGGATATTCACCATTATCGTTTCAGACCCACCTCCCAACCCCGAGAGCGCTGCCGTCTG
GACCGATGGCTGTGTGGAAGTGCTCGCCGATAGTGGAAACAGACGCCCCAGCACTCGTCCTAGGGCAAAG
GATCTGCAGTAATGAGAATTCTAGATCTTGAGACAAATGGCAGTATTCATCCACAATTTTAAAAGAAAAG
GGGGGATTGGGGGGTACAGTGCAGGGGAAAGAATAGTAGACATAATAGCAACAGACATACAAACTAAAGA
ATTACAAAAACAAATTACAAAAATTCAAAATTTTCGGGTTTATTACAGGGACAGCAGAGATCCACTTTGG
CGCCGGCTCGAGGGGGCCCGGGGTTATTAATAGTAATCAATTACGGGGTCATTAGTTCATAGCCCATATA
TGGAGTTCCGCGTTACATAACTTACGGTAAATGGCCCGCCTGGCTGACCGCCCAACGACCCCCGCCCATT
GACGTCAATAATGACGTATGTTCCCATAGTAACGCCAATAGGGACTTTCCATTGACGTCAATGGGTGGAG
TATTTACGGTAAACTGCCCACTTGGCAGTACATCAAGTGTATCATATGCCAAGTACGCCCCCTATTGACG
TCAATGACGGTAAATGGCCCGCCTGGCATTATGCCCAGTACATGACCTTATGGGACTTTCCTACTTGGCA
GTACATCTACGTATTAGTCATCGCTATTACCATGGTGATGCGGTTTTGGCAGTACATCAATGGGCGTGGA
TAGCGGTTTGACTCACGGGGATTTCCAAGTCTCCACCCCATTGACGTCAATGGGAGTTTGTTTTGGCACC
AAAATCAACGGGACTTTCCAAAATGTCGTAACAACTCCGCCCCATTGACGCAAATGGGCGGTAGGCGTGT
ACGGTGGGAGGTCTATATAAGCAGAGCTCTCTGGCTAACTGTCGGGATCCACCATGGTGAGCAAGGGCGA
GGAGCTGTTCACCGGGGTGGTGCCCATCCTGGTCGAGCTGGACGGCGACGTAAACGGCCACAAGTTCAGC
GTGTCCGGCGAGGGCGAGGGCGATGCCACCTACGGCAAGCTGACCCTGAAGTTCATCTGCACCACCGGCA
AGCTGCCCGTGCCCTGGCCCACCCTCGTGACCACCCTGACCTACGGCGTGCAGTGCTTCAGCCGCTACCC
CGACCACATGAAGCAGCACGACTTCTTCAAGTCCGCCATGCCCGAAGGCTACGTCCAGGAGCGCACCATC
TTCTTCAAGGACGACGGCAACTACAAGACCCGCGCCGAGGTGAAGTTCGAGGGCGACACCCTGGTGAACC
GCATCGAGCTGAAGGGCATCGACTTCAAGGAGGACGGCAACATCCTGGGGCACAAGCTGGAGTACAACTA
CAACAGCCACAACGTCTATATCATGGCCGACAAGCAGAAGAACGGCATCAAGGTGAACTTCAAGATCCGC
CACAACATCGAGGACGGCAGCGTGCAGCTCGCCGACCACTACCAGCAGAACACCCCCATCGGCGACGGCC
CCGTGCTGCTGCCCGACAACCACTACCTGAGCACCCAGTCCGCCCTGAGCAAAGACCCCAACGAGAAGCG
CGATCACATGGTCCTGCTGGAGTTCGTGACCGCCGCCGGGATCACTCTCGGCATGGACGAGCTGTACAAG
GGAAGCGGAGCTACTAACTTCAGCCTGCTGAAGCAGGCTGGAGACGTGGAGGAGAACCCTGGACCTTACC
CATATGACGTTCCAGATTACGCTATGCTGGCAGCTGCCTTTGCAGACTCTAACTCCAGCAGCATGAATGT
GTCCTTTGCTCACCTCCACTTTGCCGGAGGGTACCTGCCCTCTGATTCCCAGGACTGGAGAACCATCATC
CCGGCTCTCTTGGTGGCTGTCTGCCTGGTGGGCTTCGTGGGAAACCTGTGTGTGATTGGCATCCTCCTTC
ACAATGCTTGGAAAGGAAAGCCATCCATGATCCACTCCCTGATTCTGAATCTCAGCCTGGCTGATCTCTC
CCTCCTGCTGTTTTCTGCACCTATCCGAGCTACGGCGTACTCCAAAAGTGTTTGGGATCTAGGCTGGTTT
GTCTGCAAGTCCTCTGACTGGTTTATCCACACATGCATGGCAGCCAAGAGCCTGACAATCGTTGTGGTGG
CCAAAGTATGCTTCATGTATGCAAGTGACCCAGCCAAGCAAGTGAGTATCCACAACTACACCATCTGGTC
AGTGCTGGTGGCCATCTGGACTGTGGCTAGCCTGTTACCCCTGCCGGAATGGTTCTTTAGCACCATCAGG
CATCATGAAGGTGTGGAAATGTGCCTCGTGGATGTACCAGCTGTGGCTGAAGAGTTTATGTCGATGTTTG
GTAAGCTCTACCCACTCCTGGCATTTGGCCTTCCATTATTTTTTGCCAGCTTTTATTTCTGGAGAGCTTA
TGACCAATGTAAAAAACGAGGAACTAAGACTCAAAATCTTAGAAACCAGATACGCTCAAAGCAAGTCACA
GTGATGCTGCTGAGCATTGCCATCATCTCTGCTCTCTTGTGGCTCCCCGAATGGGTAGCTTGGCTGTGGG
TATGGCATCTGAAGGCTGCAGGCCCGGCCCCACCACAAGGTTTCATAGCCCTGTCTCAAGTCTTGATGTT
TTCCATCTCTTCAGCAAATCCTCTCATTTTTCTTGTGATGTCGGAAGAGTTCAGGGAAGGCTTGAAAGGT
GTATGGAAATGGATGATAACCAAAAAACCTCCAACTGTCTCAGAGTCTCAGGAAACACCAGCTGGCAACT
CAGAGGGTCTTCCTGACAAGGTTCCATCTCCAGAATCCCCAGCATCCATACCAGAAAAAGAGAAACCCAG
CTCTCCCTCCTCTGGCAAAGGGAAAACTGAGAAGGCAGAGATTCCCATCCTTCCTGACGTAGAGCAGTTT
TGGCATGAGAGGGACACAGTCCCTTCTGTACAGGACAATGACCCTATCCCCTGGGAACATGAAGATCAAG
AGAC
Features (pLannotate 1.2.2; 28 found; start..end, strand, type, name):
     30..618     +  misc_feature   WPRE: woodchuck hepatitis virus posttranscriptional regulatory element
    669..688     +  misc_feature   cPPT/CTS (fragment): central polypurine tract and central termination sequence of HIV-1
    690..923     +  LTR            3' LTR (ΔU3): self-inactivating 3' long terminal repeat (LTR) from HIV-1
   1001..1122    +  polyA_signal   SV40 poly(A) signal: SV40 polyadenylation signal
   1162..1297    +  rep_origin     SV40 ori: SV40 origin of replication
   1318..1336    -  promoter       T7 promoter: promoter for bacteriophage T7 RNA polymerase
   1344..1499    +  CDS            lacZα (fragment): LacZα fragment of β-galactosidase; lacZ fragment
   1504..1932    +  rep_origin     f1 ori (sequence partly withheld): f1 bacteriophage origin of replication; arrow indicates direction of (+) strand synthesis
   1985..2089    +  promoter       AmpR promoter: bla
   2090..2950    +  CDS            AmpR: β-lactamase; bla; confers resistance to ampicillin, carbenicillin, and related antibiotics
   3121..3709    +  rep_origin     ori: high-copy-number ColE1/pMB1/pBR322/pUC origin of replication
   3892..3984    +  CDS            lacI (fragment): lac repressor; lacI; The lac repressor binds to the lac operator to inhibit transcription in E. coli. This inhibition can be relieved by adding lactose or isopropyl-β-D-thiogalactopyranoside (IPTG).
   3997..4018    +  protein_bind   CAP binding site: CAP binding activates transcription in the presence of cAMP. E. coli catabolite activator protein
   4033..4063    +  promoter       lac promoter: promoter for the E. coli lac operon
   4071..4087    +  protein_bind   lac operator: The lac repressor binds to the lac operator to inhibit transcription in E. coli. This inhibition can be relieved by adding lactose or isopropyl-β-D-thiogalactopyranoside (IPTG). lac repressor encoded by lacI
   4132..4150    +  promoter       T3 promoter: promoter for bacteriophage T3 RNA polymerase
   4178..4404    +  promoter       RSV promoter: Rous sarcoma virus enhancer/promoter
   4405..4585    +  LTR            5' LTR (truncated): truncated 5' long terminal repeat (LTR) from HIV-1
   4632..4757    +  misc_feature   HIV-1 Ψ: packaging signal of human immunodeficiency virus type 1
   4741..5104    +  CDS            HIV-1 gag (fragment): gag protein from human immunodeficiency virus 1; gag
   5250..5483    +  misc_feature   RRE: The Rev response element (RRE) of HIV-1 allows for Rev-dependent mRNA export from the nucleus to the cytoplasm.
   5880..5966    +  CDS            hph (fragment): KHYB_ECOLX - Experimental evidence at protein level: Swiss-Prot protein existence level 1. The aminoglycoside phosphotransferases achieve inactivation of their antibiotic substrates by phosphorylation. Only phosphorylates hygromycin and closely related compounds such as demethyl analogs and destomycin. From Escherichia coli.
   6020..6137    +  misc_feature   cPPT/CTS: central polypurine tract and central termination sequence of HIV-1
   6254..6557    +  enhancer       CMV enhancer: human cytomegalovirus immediate early enhancer
   6558..6761    +  promoter       CMV promoter: human cytomegalovirus (CMV) immediate early promoter
   6787..7503    +  CDS            EGFP: EGFP is a basic (constitutively fluorescent) green fluorescent protein published in 1996, derived from Aequorea victoria. It is reported to be a rapidly-maturing weak dimer with moderate acid sensitivity.
   7573..7596    +  CDS            3xHA (fragment): three tandem HA epitope tags
   7597..16      +  CDS            GPR151 (across the origin): GP151_HUMAN - Also known as GALR4, GALRL From Homo sapiens (Human).
