[The description below was written by a language model from this plasmid's Addgene catalogue record and pLannotate feature annotations shown in this document.]
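Description:
CMV:eGFP-p2A-HA-GPR151 is a third-generation-style, self-inactivating HIV-1 lentiviral transfer plasmid that also works as a direct mammalian expression vector. It was built by Gibson cloning into a backbone that previously carried an HA-tagged β2-adrenergic receptor fusion. In bacteria it is maintained through a high-copy ColE1/pUC origin and selected with ampicillin via the β-lactamase gene. An f1 origin, lac promoter/operator remnants and T3/T7 promoters are carried over from the parental cloning vector. The viral portion comprises an RSV promoter driving a truncated 5' LTR, the Ψ packaging signal with a partial gag sequence, the Rev response element, a cPPT/CTS, WPRE and a ΔU3 3' LTR, followed by an SV40 poly(A) signal and SV40 origin. Together these elements allow the genomic RNA to be made Tat-independently in packaging cells, encapsidated and integrated, with the deleted U3 silencing LTR promoter activity after integration. No intact mammalian drug-selection marker is annotated; only a short hygromycin phosphotransferase fragment was detected.

The payload is a single open reading frame under the human CMV immediate-early enhancer/promoter. It encodes EGFP, then a P2A peptide (named in the record, not separately annotated), then an HA epitope fused to the N terminus of wild-type human GPR151, an orphan G protein-coupled receptor. Ribosomal skipping at P2A yields free EGFP and the HA-tagged receptor separately. Green fluorescence therefore marks transfected or transduced cells, while the receptor can be detected through its HA tag. WPRE downstream of the coding sequence enhances transcript expression. The plasmid is intended to express wild-type GPR151 in mammalian cells, and the associated work concerns the receptor's role in glucose metabolism and hepatic gluconeogenesis.
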