Addgene plasmid #190133: CMV:eGFP-p2A-HA-GPR151
Purpose: expresses eGFP-p2A-HA-GPR151 (wild-type variant) in mammalian cells
Depositing lab: Joshua Knowles. Depositing organization: Stanford University. Publication: G protein-coupled receptor 151 regulates glucose metabolism and hepatic gluconeogenesis. Bielczyk-Maczynska E, Zhao M, Zushin PH, Schnurr TM, Kim HJ, Li J, Nallagatla P, Sangwung P, Park CY, Cornn C, Stahl A, Svensson KJ, Knowles JW. Nat Commun. 2022 Dec 1;13(1):7408. doi: 10.1038/s41467-022-35069-9. PubMed 36456565.
Backbone
  Vector backbone: CMV:eGFP-p2A-HA-β2Ar-uTEV1Δ(220-242)
  Backbone size w/o insert (bp): 7500
  Total vector size (bp): 8837
  Vector type: Mammalian Expression, Lentiviral
Growth in bacteria
  Bacterial resistance: Ampicillin, 100 μg/mL
  Growth temperature: 37°C
  Growth strain: NEB Stable
  Copy number: Unknown
Gene/Insert
  Gene/Insert name: eGFP-p2A-HA-GPR151
  Species: H. sapiens (human), Synthetic
  Insert size (bp): 1260
  GenBank ID: AB083592.1
  Promoter: CMV
  Tag / fusion protein: eGFP (N terminal on insert); p2A (N terminal on insert); HA (N terminal on insert)
  Entrez Gene: GPR151 (a.k.a. GALR4, GALRL, GPCR, GPCR-2037, PGR7)
  Cloning method: Gibson Cloning
  Sequencing primers: 5′ CATGGTCCTGCTGGAGTTCGTG; 3′ CATTAAAGCAGCGTATCC
Terms and licenses: Academic/Nonprofit Terms; Industry Terms: Not Available to Industry
How to cite: CMV:eGFP-p2A-HA-GPR151 was a gift from Joshua Knowles (Addgene plasmid # 190133 ; http://n2t.net/addgene:190133 ; RRID:Addgene_190133)
